Addgene plasmid #148198: pnEK-NvSHN-DmeIF4E_Z
Purpose: Bacterial Expression of DmeIF4E
Depositing lab: Elisa Izaurralde. Depositing organization: Max Planck Institute for Developmental Biology. Publication: 4E-BPs require non-canonical 4E-binding motifs and a lateral surface of eIF4E to repress translation. Igreja C, Peter D, Weiler C, Izaurralde E. Nat Commun. 2014 Sep 2;5:4790. doi: 10.1038/ncomms5790. PubMed 25179781.
Backbone
  Vector backbone: Unknown
  Vector type: Bacterial Expression
Growth in bacteria
  Bacterial resistance: Kanamycin, 50 μg/mL
  Growth temperature: 37°C
  Growth strain: DH5alpha
  Copy number: Low Copy
Gene/Insert
  Gene/Insert name: DmeIF4E
  Species: D. melanogaster (fly)
  Mutation: 3 silent mutations compared to the sequence given by NCBI:NM_168333.1
  Cloning method: Unknown
Terms and licenses: Academic/Nonprofit Terms; Industry Terms: Not Available to Industry
Depositor comments: Plasmids from this collection were made available to the research community and donated after the lab closed. Please note that the sequence provided by the depositing laboratory may be theoretical/predicted or based on Sanger sequencing results. There may be discrepancies between sequencing results obtained by Addgene and the depositor sequence. If an Addgene verified sequence is not available, please contact before placing your order to request that our lab fully sequence the plasmid.
How to cite: pnEK-NvSHN-DmeIF4E_Z was a gift from Elisa Izaurralde (Addgene plasmid # 148198 ; http://n2t.net/addgene:148198 ; RRID:Addgene_148198)
