[The description below was written by a language model from this plasmid's Addgene catalogue record and pLannotate feature annotations shown in this document.]
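Description:
pnEK-NvSHN-DmeIF4E_Z is a 7,592-nt bacterial expression plasmid for producing Drosophila melanogaster eIF4E, the mRNA cap-binding translation initiation factor, in E. coli. The catalogue lists the backbone as unknown, but the annotated features show a pET-style architecture. It has a ColE1/pBR322-type origin with the bom site and the rop gene, which keeps copy number low and agrees with the low-copy designation in the record. It also carries an f1 phage origin and a kanamycin resistance gene (aph(3')-Ia) for selection. Short tetracycline-resistance fragments flanking the lacI region appear to be remnants of the pBR322 lineage rather than functional markers.

Expression is driven by a T7 promoter placed directly upstream of a lac operator, and a plasmid-borne lacI gene supplies the repressor. Transcription therefore requires a host providing T7 RNA polymerase and is inducible with IPTG. A T7 gene 10 ribosome binding site starts translation of a composite N-terminal fusion. The annotation detects a Strep-tag II fragment, then a short match to a His/TEV-type composite tag that most likely reflects a polyhistidine stretch, and then the highly soluble NusA protein. These elements probably account for the "SHN" in the plasmid name, although the record does not say so. The eIF4E1 coding sequence follows and is reported to carry three silent mutations relative to the NCBI reference. Any protease cleavage site between NusA and eIF4E is not annotated. A short match to a T7 gene 10-derived sequence precedes the T7 terminator.

The construct is intended for recombinant production and affinity purification of soluble fly eIF4E. It comes from work on how 4E-binding proteins engage eIF4E to repress translation. The depositor's sequence may be theoretical or based only on Sanger sequencing.
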