Features (pLannotate 1.2.2; 21 found; start..end, strand, type, name):
     12..467     +  rep_origin     f1 ori (sequence partly withheld): f1 bacteriophage origin of replication; arrow indicates direction of (+) strand synthesis
    494..551     +  promoter       AmpR promoter (fragment): bla
    560..1375    -  CDS            KanR: aminoglycoside phosphotransferase; aph(3')-Ia; confers resistance to kanamycin in bacteria or G418 (Geneticin®) in eukaryotes
   1497..2085    +  rep_origin     ori: high-copy-number ColE1/pMB1/pBR322/pUC origin of replication
   2271..2413    -  misc_feature   bom: basis of mobility region from pBR322
   2515..2706    -  CDS            rop: Rop protein, which maintains plasmids at low copy number; rop
   2723..3103    +  CDS            YPB1_ECOLX: Protein predicted: Swiss-Prot protein existence level 4. From Escherichia coli.
   3175..3466    -  CDS            TcR (fragment): tetracycline efflux protein; tet; confers resistance to tetracycline
   3481..3502    -  protein_bind   CAP binding site: CAP binding activates transcription in the presence of cAMP. E. coli catabolite activator protein
   3515..4597    -  CDS            lacI: lac repressor; lacI; The lac repressor binds to the lac operator to inhibit transcription in E. coli. This inhibition can be relieved by adding lactose or isopropyl-β-D-thiogalactopyranoside (IPTG).
   4598..4675    -  promoter       lacI promoter: lacI
   4683..4962    -  CDS            TcR (fragment): tetracycline efflux protein; tet; confers resistance to tetracycline
   4984..5002    +  promoter       T7 promoter: promoter for bacteriophage T7 RNA polymerase
   5003..5027    +  protein_bind   lac operator: The lac repressor binds to the lac operator to inhibit transcription in E. coli. This inhibition can be relieved by adding lactose or isopropyl-β-D-thiogalactopyranoside (IPTG). lac repressor encoded by lacI
   5042..5064    +  RBS            RBS: efficient ribosome binding site from bacteriophage T7 gene 10 (Olins and Rangwala, 1989)
   5083..5105    +  CDS            Strep-Tag II (fragment): peptide that binds Strep-Tactin®, an engineered form of streptavidin
   5119..5135    +  CDS            capTEV™ (fragment): composite tag for in vivo biotinylation, TEV protease cleavage, and 6xHis tagging
   5156..6636    +  CDS            NusA (fragment): transcription elongation protein (N utilization substance protein A); nusA; highly soluble in E. coli
   6700..7422    +  CDS            eIF4E1 (fragment): IF4E_DROME - Also known as eIF-4E From Drosophila melanogaster (Fruit fly).
   7463..7512    +  CDS            SET1 (fragment): solubility-enhancement tag derived from T7 phage gene 10B
   7520..7567    +  terminator     T7 terminator: transcription terminator for bacteriophage T7 RNA polymerase
>Addgene plasmid #148198 | pnEK-NvSHN-DmeIF4E_Z | depositor full sequence | sequence record 290646 | Full Sequence
TGGCGAATGGG
[124 nt withheld, positions 12-135]
C
[91 nt withheld, positions 137-227]
A
[49 nt withheld, positions 229-277]
CCTTTGACGTTGGAGTCCACGTTCTTT
[37 nt withheld, positions 305-341]
ACCCTATCTCGGTCTATTCTTTTGATTTATAAGGGATTTTGCCGATTTCGGCCTATTGGTTAAAAAATGA
GCTGATTTAACAAAAATTTAACGCGAATTTTAACAAAATATTAACGTTTACAATTTCAGGTGGCACTTTT
CGGGGAAATGTGCGCGGAACCCCTATTTGTTTATTTTTCTAAATACATTCAAATATGTATCCGCTCATGA
ATTAATTCTTAGAAAAACTCATCGAGCATCAAATGAAACTGCAATTTATTCATATCAGGATTATCAATAC
CATATTTTTGAAAAAGCCGTTTCTGTAATGAAGGAGAAAACTCACCGAGGCAGTTCCATAGGATGGCAAG
ATCCTGGTATCGGTCTGCGATTCCGACTCGTCCAACATCAATACAACCTATTAATTTCCCCTCGTCAAAA
ATAAGGTTATCAAGTGAGAAATCACCATGAGTGACGACTGAATCCGGTGAGAATGGCAAAAGTTTATGCA
TTTCTTTCCAGACTTGTTCAACAGGCCAGCCATTACGCTCGTCATCAAAATCACTCGCATCAACCAAACC
GTTATTCATTCGTGATTGCGCCTGAGCGAGACGAAATACGCGATCGCTGTTAAAAGGACAATTACAAACA
GGAATCGAATGCAACCGGCGCAGGAACACTGCCAGCGCATCAACAATATTTTCACCTGAATCAGGATATT
CTTCTAATACCTGGAATGCTGTTTTCCCGGGGATCGCAGTGGTGAGTAACCATGCATCATCAGGAGTACG
GATAAAATGCTTGATGGTCGGAAGAGGCATAAATTCCGTCAGCCAGTTTAGTCTGACCATCTCATCTGTA
ACATCATTGGCAACGCTACCTTTGCCATGTTTCAGAAACAACTCTGGCGCATCGGGCTTCCCATACAATC
GATAGATTGTCGCACCTGATTGCCCGACATTATCGCGAGCCCATTTATACCCATATAAATCAGCATCCAT
GTTGGAATTTAATCGCGGCCTAGAGCAAGACGTTTCCCGTTGAATATGGCTCATAACACCCCTTGTATTA
CTGTTTATGTAAGCAGACAGTTTTATTGTTCATGACCAAAATCCCTTAACGTGAGTTTTCGTTCCACTGA
GCGTCAGACCCCGTAGAAAAGATCAAAGGATCTTCTTGAGATCCTTTTTTTCTGCGCGTAATCTGCTGCT
TGCAAACAAAAAAACCACCGCTACCAGCGGTGGTTTGTTTGCCGGATCAAGAGCTACCAACTCTTTTTCC
GAAGGTAACTGGCTTCAGCAGAGCGCAGATACCAAATACTGTCCTTCTAGTGTAGCCGTAGTTAGGCCAC
CACTTCAAGAACTCTGTAGCACCGCCTACATACCTCGCTCTGCTAATCCTGTTACCAGTGGCTGCTGCCA
GTGGCGATAAGTCGTGTCTTACCGGGTTGGACTCAAGACGATAGTTACCGGATAAGGCGCAGCGGTCGGG
CTGAACGGGGGGTTCGTGCACACAGCCCAGCTTGGAGCGAACGACCTACACCGAACTGAGATACCTACAG
CGTGAGCTATGAGAAAGCGCCACGCTTCCCGAAGGGAGAAAGGCGGACAGGTATCCGGTAAGCGGCAGGG
TCGGAACAGGAGAGCGCACGAGGGAGCTTCCAGGGGGAAACGCCTGGTATCTTTATAGTCCTGTCGGGTT
TCGCCACCTCTGACTTGAGCGTCGATTTTTGTGATGCTCGTCAGGGGGGCGGAGCCTATGGAAAAACGCC
AGCAACGCGGCCTTTTTACGGTTCCTGGCCTTTTGCTGGCCTTTTGCTCACATGTTCTTTCCTGCGTTAT
CCCCTGATTCTGTGGATAACCGTATTACCGCCTTTGAGTGAGCTGATACCGCTCGCCGCAGCCGAACGAC
CGAGCGCAGCGAGTCAGTGAGCGAGGAAGCGGAAGAGCGCCTGATGCGGTATTTTCTCCTTACGCATCTG
TGCGGTATTTCACACCGCATATATGGTGCACTCTCAGTACAATCTGCTCTGATGCCGCATAGTTAAGCCA
GTATACACTCCGCTATCGCTACGTGACTGGGTCATGGCTGCGCCCCGACACCCGCCAACACCCGCTGACG
CGCCCTGACGGGCTTGTCTGCTCCCGGCATCCGCTTACAGACAAGCTGTGACCGTCTCCGGGAGCTGCAT
GTGTCAGAGGTTTTCACCGTCATCACCGAAACGCGCGAGGCAGCTGCGGTAAAGCTCATCAGCGTGGTCG
TGAAGCGATTCACAGATGTCTGCCTGTTCATCCGCGTCCAGCTCGTTGAGTTTCTCCAGAAGCGTTAATG
TCTGGCTTCTGATAAAGCGGGCCATGTTAAGGGCGGTTTTTTCCTGTTTGGTCACTGATGCCTCCGTGTA
AGGGGGATTTCTGTTCATGGGGGTAATGATACCGATGAAACGAGAGAGGATGCTCACGATACGGGTTACT
GATGATGAACATGCCCGGTTACTGGAACGTTGTGAGGGTAAACAACTGGCGGTATGGATGCGGCGGGACC
AGAGAAAAATCACTCAGGGTCAATGCCAGCGCTTCGTTAATACAGATGTAGGTGTTCCACAGGGTAGCCA
GCAGCATCCTGCGATGCAGATCCGGAACATAATGGTGCAGGGCGCTGACTTCCGCGTTTCCAGACTTTAC
GAAACACGGAAACCGAAGACCATTCATGTTGTTGCTCAGGTCGCAGACGTTTTGCAGCAGCAGTCGCTTC
ACGTTCGCTCGCGTATCGGTGATTCATTCTGCTAACCAGTAAGGCAACCCCGCCAGCCTAGCCGGGTCCT
CAACGACAGGAGCACGATCATGCGCACCCGTGGGGCCGCCATGCCGGCGATAATGGCCTGCTTCTCGCCG
AAACGTTTGGTGGCGGGACCAGTGACGAAGGCTTGAGCGAGGGCGTGCAAGATTCCGAATACCGCAAGCG
ACAGGCCGATCATCGTCGCGCTCCAGCGAAAGCGGTCCTCGCCGAAAATGACCCAGAGCGCTGCCGGCAC
CTGTCCTACGAGTTGCATGATAAAGAAGACAGTCATAAGTGCGGCGACGATAGTCATGCCCCGCGCCCAC
CGGAAGGAGCTGACTGGGTTGAAGGCTCTCAAGGGCATCGGTCGAGATCCCGGTGCCTAATGAGTGAGCT
AACTTACATTAATTGCGTTGCGCTCACTGCCCGCTTTCCAGTCGGGAAACCTGTCGTGCCAGCTGCATTA
ATGAATCGGCCAACGCGCGGGGAGAGGCGGTTTGCGTATTGGGCGCCAGGGTGGTTTTTCTTTTCACCAG
TGAGACGGGCAACAGCTGATTGCCCTTCACCGCCTGGCCCTGAGAGAGTTGCAGCAAGCGGTCCACGCTG
GTTTGCCCCAGCAGGCGAAAATCCTGTTTGATGGTGGTTAACGGCGGGATATAACATGAGCTGTCTTCGG
TATCGTCGTATCCCACTACCGAGATATCCGCACCAACGCGCAGCCCGGACTCGGTAATGGCGCGCATTGC
GCCCAGCGCCATCTGATCGTTGGCAACCAGCATCGCAGTGGGAACGATGCCCTCATTCAGCATTTGCATG
GTTTGTTGAAAACCGGACATGGCACTCCAGTCGCCTTCCCGTTCCGCTATCGGCTGAATTTGATTGCGAG
TGAGATATTTATGCCAGCCAGCCAGACGCAGACGCGCCGAGACAGAACTTAATGGGCCCGCTAACAGCGC
GATTTGCTGGTGACCCAATGCGACCAGATGCTCCACGCCCAGTCGCGTACCGTCTTCATGGGAGAAAATA
ATACTGTTGATGGGTGTCTGGTCAGAGACATCAAGAAATAACGCCGGAACATTAGTGCAGGCAGCTTCCA
CAGCAATGGCATCCTGGTCATCCAGCGGATAGTTAATGATCAGCCCACTGACGCGTTGCGCGAGAAGATT
GTGCACCGCCGCTTTACAGGCTTCGACGCCGCTTCGTTCTACCATCGACACCACCACGCTGGCACCCAGT
TGATCGGCGCGAGATTTAATCGCCGCGACAATTTGCGACGGCGCGTGCAGGGCCAGACTGGAGGTGGCAA
CGCCAATCAGCAACGACTGTTTGCCCGCCAGTTGTTGTGCCACGCGGTTGGGAATGTAATTCAGCTCCGC
CATCGCCGCTTCCACTTTTTCCCGCGTTTTCGCAGAAACGTGGCTGGCCTGGTTCACCACGCGGGAAACG
GTCTGATAAGAGACACCGGCATACTCTGCGACATCGTATAACGTTACTGGTTTCACATTCACCACCCTGA
ATTGACTCTCTTCCGGGCGCTATCATGCCATACCGCGAAAGGTTTTGCGCCATTCGATGGTGTCCGGGAT
CTCGACGCTCTCCCTTATGCGACTCCTGCATTAGGAAGCAGCCCAGTAGTAGGTTGAGGCCGTTGAGCAC
CGCCGCCGCAAGGAATGGTGCATGCAAGGAGATGGCGCCCAACAGTCCCCCGGCCACGGGGCCTGCCACC
ATACCCACGCCGAAACAAGCGCTCATGAGCCCGAAGTGGCGAGCCCGATCTTCCCCATCGGTGATGTCGG
CGATATAGGCGCCAGCAACCGCACCTGTGGCGCCGGTGATGCCGGCCACGATGCGTCCGGCGTAGAGGAT
CGAGATCTCGATCCCGCGAAATTAATACGACTCACTATAGGGGAATTGTGAGCGGATAACAATTCCCCAC
TAGTAATAATTTTGTTTAACTTTAAGAAGGAGATATACCATGGGCAGCAGCTGGAGCCACCCGCAGTTCG
AAAAAATGAGCGGCAGCCATCATCATCATCATCACAGCGGCAGCGGCTCCATGGACAAAGAAATTTTGGC
TGTAGTTGAAGCCGTATCCAATGAAAAGGCGCTACCTCGCGAGAAGATTTTCGAAGCATTGGAAAGCGCC
CTGGCGACAGCAACAAAGAAAAAATATGAACAAGAGATCGACGTCCGCGTACAGATCGATCGCAAAAGCG
GTGATTTTGACACTTTCCGTCGCTGGTTAGTTGTTGATGAAGTCACCCAGCCGACCAAGGAAATCACCCT
TGAAGCCGCACGTTATGAAGATGAAAGCCTGAACCTGGGCGATTACGTTGAAGATCAGATTGAGTCTGTT
ACCTTTGACCGTATCACTACCCAGACGGCAAAACAGGTTATCGTGCAGAAAGTGCGTGAAGCCGAACGTG
CGATGGTGGTTGATCAGTTCCGTGAACACGAAGGTGAAATCATCACCGGCGTGGTGAAAAAAGTAAACCG
CGACAACATCTCTCTGGATCTGGGCAACAACGCTGAAGCCGTGATCCTGCGCGAAGATATGCTGCCGCGT
GAAAACTTCCGCCCTGGCGACCGCGTTCGTGGCGTGCTCTATTCCGTTCGCCCGGAAGCGCGTGGCGCCC
AACTGTTCGTCACTCGTTCCAAGCCGGAAATGCTGATCGAACTGTTCCGTATTGAAGTGCCAGAAATCGG
CGAAGAAGTGATTGAAATTAAAGCAGCGGCTCGCGATCCGGGTTCTCGTGCGAAAATCGCGGTGAAAACC
AACGATAAACGTATCGATCCGGTAGGTGCTTGCGTAGGTATGCGTGGCGCCCGTGTTCAGGCGGTGTCTA
CTGAACTGGGTGGCGAGCGTATCGATATCGTCCTGTGGGATGATAACCCGGCGCAGTTCGTGATTAACGC
AATGGCACCGGCAGACGTTGCTTCTATCGTGGTGGATGAAGATAAACACACGATGGACATCGCCGTTGAA
GCCGGTAATCTGGCGCAGGCGATTGGCCGTAACGGTCAGAACGTGCGTCTGGCTTCGCAACTGAGCGGTT
GGGAACTCAACGTGATGACCGTTGACGACCTGCAAGCTAAGCATCAGGCGGAAGCGCACGCAGCGATCGA
CACCTTCACCAAATATCTCGACATCGACGAAGACTTCGCGACTGTTCTGGTAGAAGAAGGCTTCTCGACG
CTGGAAGAATTGGCCTATGTGCCGATGAAAGAGCTGTTGGAAATCGAAGGCCTTGATGAGCCGACCGTTG
AAGCACTGCGCGAGCGTGCTAAAAATGCACTGGCCACCATTGCACAGGCCCAGGAAGAAAGCCTCGGTGA
TAACAAACCGGCTGACGATCTGCTGAACCTTGAAGGGGTAGATCGTGATTTGGCATTCAAACTGGCCGCC
CGTGGCGTTTGTACGCTGGAAGACCTCGCCGAACAGGGCATTGATGATCTGGCTGATATCGAAGGGTTGA
CCGACGAAAAAGCCGGAGCACTGATTATGGCTGCCCGTAATATTTGCTGGTTCGGTGACGAAGCGGGTAC
CGGCAGCGGCGAAAACCTTTACTTCCAGGGCCATATGATGGTAGTGTTGGAGACGGAGAAGACCAGCGCC
CCCAGCACCGAGCAGGGTCGTCCGGAACCACCAACTTCGGCTGCAGCGCCCGCCGAGGCTAAGGATGTCA
AGCCCAAGGAGGACCCACAGGAGACTGGTGAACCAGCAGGCAACACTGCAACCACTACTGCTCCTGCCGG
CGACGATGCTGTGCGCACCGAGCATTTATACAAACACCCGCTCATGAATGTCTGGACGCTGTGGTACCTT
GAAAACGATCGGTCCAAGTCCTGGGAGGACATGCAAAACGAGATCACCAGCTTCGATACCGTCGAGGACT
TCTGGAGCCTATACAACCACATCAAGCCCCCATCAGAGATCAAGCTGGGTAGTGACTACTCGCTATTCAA
GAAGAACATTCGTCCCATGTGGGAGGATGCAGCCAACAAACAGGGCGGTCGTTGGGTAATTACCCTTAAC
AAAAGCTCCAAGACCGATCTGGATAACCTATGGCTCGATGTGCTGCTCTGCCTGATTGGTGAGGCCTTCG
ATCACTCCGATCAGATCTGCGGCGCTGTTATAAACATTCGCGGCAAGAGCAACAAGATATCCATCTGGAC
TGCCGACGGAAACAACGAGGAAGCTGCCCTTGAGATTGGTCACAAGCTGCGCGATGCCTTGCGTCTGGGA
CGCAACAACTCGCTGCAGTATCAGTTGCACAAGGACACGATGGTCAAGCAGGGCTCCAACGTGAAATCGA
TCTACACTTTGTAGGGATCCTAATAGTCTAGAGCTAGCCCTAGGAGATCCGGCTGCTAACAAAGCCCGAA
AGGAAGCTGAGTTGGCTGCTGCCACCGCTGAGCAATAACTAGCATAACCCCTTGGGGCCTCTAAACGGGT
CTTGAGGGGTTTTTTGCTGAAAGGAGGAACTATATCCGGAT
